>Addgene plasmid #200188 | pYPQ230-RRVQ | addgene full sequence | sequence record 396764 | Addgene NGS Result
TGGACCAGCCAGGACAGAAATGCCTCGACTTCGCTGCTACCCAAGGTTGCCGGGTGACGCACACCGTGGA
AACGGATGAAGGCACGAACCCAGTGGACATAAGCCTGTTCGGTTCGTAAGCTGTAATGCAAGTAGCGTAT
GCGCTCACGCAACTGGTCCAGAACCTTGACCGAACGCAGCGGTGGTAACGGCGCAGTGGCGGTTTTCATG
GCTTGTTATGACTGTTTTTTTGGGGTACAGTCTATGCCTCGGGCATCCAAGCAGCAAGCGCGTTACGCCG
TGGGTCGATGTTTGATGTTATGGAGCAGCAACGATGTTACGCAGCAGGGCAGTCGCCCTAAAACAAAGTT
AAACATTATGAGGGAAGCGGTGATCGCCGAAGTATCGACTCAACTATCAGAGGTAGTTGGCGTCATCGAG
CGCCATCTCGAACCGACGTTGCTGGCCGTACATTTGTACGGCTCCGCAGTGGATGGCGGCCTGAAGCCAC
ACAGTGATATTGATTTGCTGGTTACGGTGACCGTAAGGCTTGATGAAACAACGCGGCGAGCTTTGATCAA
CGACCTTTTGGAAACTTCGGCTTCCCCTGGAGAGAGCGAGATTCTCCGCGCTGTAGAAGTCACCATTGTT
GTGCACGACGACATCATTCCGTGGCGTTATCCAGCTAAGCGCGAACTGCAATTTGGAGAATGGCAGCGCA
ATGACATTCTTGCAGGTATCTTCGAGCCAGCCACGATCGACATTGATCTGGCTATCTTGCTGACAAAAGC
AAGAGAACATAGCGTTGCCTTGGTAGGTCCAGCGGCGGAGGAACTCTTTGATCCGGTTCCTGAACAGGAT
CTATTTGAGGCGCTAAATGAAACCTTAACGCTATGGAACTCGCCGCCCGACTGGGCTGGCGATGAGCGAA
ATGTAGTGCTTACGTTGTCCCGCATTTGGTACAGCGCAGTAACCGGCAAAATCGCGCCGAAGGATGTCGC
TGCCGACTGGGCAATGGAGCGCCTGCCGGCCCAGTATCAGCCCGTCATACTTGAAGCTAGACAGGCTTAT
CTTGGACAAGAAGAAGATCGCTTGGCCTCGCGCGCAGATCAGTTGGAAGAATTTGTCCACTACGTGAAAG
GCGAGATCACCAAGGTAGTCGGCAAATAACCCTCGAGCCACCCATGACCAAAATCCCTTAACGTGAGTTA
CGCGTCGTTCCACTGAGCGTCAGACCCCGTAGAAAAGATCAAAGGATCTTCTTGAGATCCTTTTTTTCTG
CGCGTAATCTGCTGCTTGCAAACAAAAAAACCACCGCTACCAGCGGTGGTTTGTTTGCCGGATCAAGAGC
TACCAACTCTTTTTCCGAAGGTAACTGGCTTCAGCAGAGCGCAGATACCAAATACTGTTCTTCTAGTGTA
GCCGTAGTTAGGCCACCACTTCAAGAACTCTGTAGCACCGCCTACATACCTCGCTCTGCTAATCCTGTTA
CCAGTGGCTGCTGCCAGTGGCGATAAGTCGTGTCTTACCGGGTTGGACTCAAGACGATAGTTACCGGATA
AGGCGCAGCGGTCGGGCTGAACGGGGGGTTCGTGCACACAGCCCAGCTTGGAGCGAACGACCTACACCGA
ACTGAGATACCTACAGCGTGAGCTATGAGAAAGCGCCACGCTTCCCGAAGGGAGAAAGGCGGACAGGTAT
CCGGTAAGCGGCAGGGTCGGAACAGGAGAGCGCACGAGGGAGCTTCCAGGGGGAAACGCCTGGTATCTTT
ATAGTCCTGTCGGGTTTCGCCACCTCTGACTTGAGCGTCGATTTTTGTGATGCTCGTCAGGGGGGCGGAG
CCTATGGAAAAACGCCAGCAACGCGGCCTTTTTACGGTTCCTGGCCTTTTGCTGGCCTTTTGCTCACATG
TTCTTTCCTGCGTTATCCCCTGATTCTGTGGATAACCGTATTACCGCCTTTGAGTGAGCTGATACCGCTC
GCCGCAGCCGAACGACCGAGCGCAGCGAGTCAGTGAGCGAGGAAGCGGAAGAGCGCCCAATACGCAAACC
GCCTCTCCCCGCGCGTTGGCCGATTCATTAATGCAGCTGGCACGACAGGTTTCCCGACTGGAAAGCGGGC
AGTGAGCGCAACGCAATTAATACGCGTACCGCGAGCCAGGAAGAGTTTGTAGAAACGCAAAAAGGCCATC
CGTCAGGATGGCCTTCTGCTTAGTTTGATGCCTGGCAGTTTATGGCGGGCGTCCTGCCCGCCACCCTCCG
GGCCGTTGCTTCACAACGTTCAAATCCGCTCCCGGCGGATTTGTCCTACTCAGGAGAGCGTTCACCGACA
AACAACAGATAAAACGAAAGGCCCAGTCTTCCGACTGAGCCTTTCGTTTTATTTGATGCCTGGCAGTTCC
CTACTCTCGCGTTAACGCTTGCATGGATGTTTTCCCAGTCACGACGTTGTAAAACGACGGCCAGTCTTAA
GCTCGGGCCCCAAATAATGATTTTATTTTGACTGATAGTGACCTGTTCGTTGCAACAAATTGATGAGCAA
TGCTTTTTTATAATGCCAACTTTGTACAAAAAAGCAGGCTCCGAATTCGCCCTTCACCATGGCTCCTAAG
AAGAAGCGGAAGGTTGGTATTCACGGGGTGCCTGCGGCTTCAAAGCTCGAGAAATTCACCAACTGTTATT
CGTTGAGCAAAACACTGCGGTTTAAAGCGATTCCAGTCGGCAAGACTCAAGAGAATATAGACAATAAGCG
GCTGTTGGTGGAAGATGAAAAGCGCGCGGAAGACTACAAAGGGGTGAAGAAGTTGTTGGACAGATACTAC
CTCTCTTTTATCAATGATGTCTTGCACTCAATCAAATTGAAGAATCTGAACAACTACATCTCCCTCTTCA
GAAAGAAAACAAGGACAGAAAAGGAGAATAAGGAACTTGAAAATTTGGAGATCAATCTGAGGAAAGAGAT
CGCGAAAGCCTTTAAAGGCAACGAAGGATACAAAAGTCTGTTCAAGAAGGATATAATTGAGACAATTTTG
CCAGAGTTCCTCGATGACAAGGACGAGATTGCGCTGGTCAATTCGTTCAACCGCTTCACAACAGCATTCA
CAGGCTTCTTTCGCAATCGGGAAAATATGTTCTCTGAGGAGGCAAAGTCCACTTCTATTGCGTTCAGGTG
TATCAATGAGAATCTCACTGTGTACATTTCCAACATGGATATCTTTGAGAAGGTTGACGCAATTTTTGAC
AAGCACGAAGTTCAGGAGATTAAGGAGAAGATCCTCAATTCCGATTATGACGTTGAGGACTTCTTCGAAG
GTGAGTTTTTTAATTTCGTGCTCACTCAAGAGGGTATCGACGTGTATAATGCGATCATCGGTGGGTTCGT
GACTGAGTCCGGTGAAAAGATTAAGGGATTGAACGAGTATATCAACCTTTACAACCAAAAGACGAAACAG
AAGCTGCCAAAGTTCAAGCCTCTTTACAAACAGGTTCTTTCAGACCGCGAGTCACTCTCGTTCTATGGGG
AGGGCTACACTTCGGATGAGGAAGTCCTGGAGGTGTTCAGGAATACTCTCAATAAGAATTCGGAGATTTT
CTCTTCTATAAAAAAACTGGAAAAGTTGTTTAAGAATTTTGACGAATACTCTAGCGCCGGCATATTTGTG
AAAAACGGCCCGGCCATATCAACGATAAGTAAAGATATCTTCGGCGAATGGAACGTGATCAGAGACAAAT
GGAACGCGGAGTATGACGATATTCACCTGAAGAAGAAGGCTGTCGTAACGGAGAAGTACGAGGATGATCG
CAGGAAAAGCTTCAAAAAGATCGGAAGTTTCAGCCTGGAACAGTTGCAGGAGTATGCTGACGCCGATCTT
AGCGTCGTCGAGAAGTTGAAGGAGATAATCATCCAAAAGGTCGACGAGATATATAAAGTCTATGGATCAA
GTGAAAAACTGTTCGACGCCGACTTCGTTTTGGAGAAGTCCCTGAAGAAGAACGACGCTGTTGTTGCCAT
TATGAAGGATCTGCTCGACAGCGTGAAGAGTTTCGAGAACTATATTAAGGCTTTTTTCGGGGAGGGGAAG
GAGACTAACAGAGATGAGTCCTTCTACGGAGACTTCGTCCTCGCGTACGATATACTCCTTAAGGTAGACC
ACATCTACGACGCAATCAGAAATTACGTGACACAAAAGCCGTACAGCAAGGACAAGTTCAAACTCTACTT
CCAGAACCCCCAGTTCATGGGCGGCTGGGACAAGGACAAGGAAACGGATTACAGGGCTACGATCCTGAGG
TATGGTTCAAAATACTACTTGGCGATTATGGACAAGAAGTACGCCAAGTGTCTCCAGAAGATTGACAAAG
ACGATGTCAATGGCAATTATGAGAAGATCAACTACAAGCTGCTTCCGGGTCCGAACAAGATGCTCCCAAA
GGTTTTCTTCAGCAAGAAATGGATGGCCTACTATAACCCAAGCGAGGACATCCAGAAGATTTATAAGAAC
GGTACGTTCAAGAAGGGCGACATGTTCAATCTTAACGACTGTCACAAGCTGATCGACTTCTTCAAAGACT
CAATTAGCCGGTACCCAAAGTGGTCTAACGCCTATGACTTCAACTTTTCGGAAACCGAGAAGTACAAGGA
TATAGCCGGATTTTATAGAGAGGTGGAAGAGCAGGGCTACAAGGTGTCATTCGAGTCCGCCAGCAAGAAG
GAAGTGGACAAGCTCGTGGAAGAGGGTAAGCTCTACATGTTCCAGATTTATAATAAAGACTTTAGCGATA
AGAGCCACGGGACACCTAATCTCCACACAATGTATTTCAAGCTGCTCTTCGACGAGAATAACCACGGCCA
AATCAGGTTGTCAGGAGGGGCTGAACTCTTCATGCGGCGCGCTAGCCTTAAGAAGGAGGAGCTTGTAGTC
CACCCTGCGAATAGTCCAATTGCGAATAAGAACCCGGACAATCCTAAAAAGACTACAACATTGAGCTACG
ACGTGTACAAGGATAAGAGGTTTTCCGAGGATCAGTACCAGCTCCACATCCCGATTGCGATCAACAAGTG
CCCAAAGAATATTTTCAAGATAAACACAGAGGTGCGTGTACTCCTGAAGCATGACGACAATCCTTACGTC
ATTGGGATTGATCGGGGCGAGAGGAACCTCCTCTATATTGTGGTGGTGGACGGGAAGGGGAACATAGTCG
AACAGTACTCCCTTAACGAAATAATTAACAATTTCAACGGCATCCGTATCAAGACCGACTACCATTCGTT
GCTGGACAAGAAGGAGAAGGAGAGATTTGAGGCGCGGCAAAATTGGACAAGTATCGAGAACATCAAGGAA
CTCAAAGCAGGTTATATCTCTCAAGTTGTGCATAAGATATGCGAGCTGGTTGAGAAGTATGACGCAGTGA
TCGCTCTTGAGGACCTCAACTCGGGCTTTAAGAATTCTAGAGTTAAAGTGGAGAAGCAGGTCTATCAAAA
GTTCGAGAAGATGCTTATAGATAAGCTCAACTACATGGTCGATAAGAAATCGAACCCATGTGCCACCGGC
GGCGCACTCAAAGGTTACCAAATAACAAACAAATTCGAGTCCTTCAAATCGATGAGTACTCAGAATGGGT
TCATATTTTATATACCGGCGTGGCTTACGTCTAAGATCGACCCGTCAACTGGTTTTGTCAACCTGTTGAA
GACGAAATACACGTCCATTGCCGATTCGAAAAAGTTCATATCTAGTTTTGATCGTATTATGTACGTCCCA
GAGGAAGATCTTTTCGAGTTTGCTCTCGACTACAAAAACTTTTCGCGGACCGATGCGGATTACATTAAAA
AATGGAAACTCTATTCGTACGGCAACAGAATCAGGATTTTTCGCAACCCTAAGAAGAATAACGTCTTTGA
TTGGGAGGAAGTTTGCTTGACTAGCGCGTACAAGGAGCTCTTTAATAAGTATGGCATTAACTACCAACAG
GGTGATATCAGAGCACTGCTTTGCGAACAATCTGACAAGGCTTTCTACTCATCCTTCATGGCTTTGATGA
GCCTGATGCTCCAGATGAGAAATTCAATTACAGGCAGAACCGACGTGGATTTCTTGATCTCCCCGGTTAA
AAATTCTGATGGCATCTTTTACGATAGCAGGAACTATGAAGCGCAAGAGAATGCGATTCTGCCAAAAAAT
GCAGACGCCAACGGTGCCTATAACATCGCCAGGAAAGTCCTGTGGGCGATCGGCCAGTTCAAAAAGGCCG
AAGACGAAAAATTGGACAAGGTCAAAATCGCTATCAGCAACAAAGAGTGGCTGGAGTATGCTCAGACATC
CGTAAAGCATAAGCGTCCTGCTGCCACCAAAAAGGCCGGACAGGCTAAGAAAAAGAAGTGAGACGACTAG
TGGCGGCCGCCGACGTCCGATCGTTCAAACATTTGGCAATAAAGTTTCTTAAGATTGAATCCTGTTGCCG
GTCTTGCGATGATTATCATATAATTTCTGTTGAATTACGTTAAGCATGTAATAATTAACATGTAATGCAT
GACGTTATTTATGAGATGGGTTTTTATGATTAGAGTCCCGCAATTATACATTTAATACGCGATAGAAAAC
AAAATATAGCGCGCAAACTAGGATAAATTATCGCGCGCGGTGTCATCTATGTTACTAGATCGGGAATTGA
TCCCCCCTCGACAGCTTCCGGAAAGGGCGAATTCGCAACTTTGTATACAAAAGTTGAACGAGAAACGTAA
AATGATATAAATATCAATATATTAAATTAGATTTTGCATAAAAAACAGACTACATAATACTGTAAAACAC
AACATATCCAGTCACTATGCCATCCAGCTGATATCCCCTATAGTGAGTCGTATTACATGGTCATAGCTGT
TTCCTGGCAGCTCTGGCCCGTGTCTCAAAATCTCTGATGTTACATTGCACAAGATAAAAATATATCATCA
TGCCTCCTC
Features (pLannotate 1.2.2; 12 found; start..end, strand, type, name):
     96..119     +  promoter       Pc promoter (fragment): intI1 (promoter lies within the coding sequence); class 1 integron promoter
    295..351     +  CDS            GmR (fragment): gentamycin acetyltransferase; aacC1; confers resistance to gentamycin
    358..1149    +  CDS            SmR: aminoglycoside adenylyltransferase (Murphy, 1985); aadA; confers resistance to spectinomycin and streptomycin
   1242..1830    +  rep_origin     ori: high-copy-number ColE1/pMB1/pBR322/pUC origin of replication
   2013..2105    +  CDS            lacI (fragment): lac repressor; lacI; The lac repressor binds to the lac operator to inhibit transcription in E. coli. This inhibition can be relieved by adding lactose or isopropyl-β-D-thiogalactopyranoside (IPTG).
   2160..2187    -  terminator     rrnB T2 terminator: transcription terminator T2 from the E. coli rrnB gene
   2319..2362    +  terminator     rrnB T1 terminator: Escherichia coli rrnB; transcription terminator T1 from the E. coli rrnB gene
   2409..2445    -  CDS            lacZα (fragment): LacZα fragment of β-galactosidase; lacZ fragment
   2461..2560    +  protein_bind   attL1: mutant version of attL; recombination site for the Gateway® LR reaction LR Clonase™
   6389..6641    +  terminator     NOS terminator: nopaline synthase terminator and poly(A) signal
   6686..6809    +  protein_bind   attR5: mutant version of attR; recombination site for the Gateway® LR reaction LR Clonase™
   6827..6845    -  promoter       T7 promoter: promoter for bacteriophage T7 RNA polymerase
