[The description below was written by a language model from this plasmid's Addgene catalogue record and pLannotate feature annotations shown in this document.]
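Description:
pYPQ230-RRVQ is a 6,939 bp Gateway entry clone built on the pYPQ167 backbone and intended for plant CRISPR genome editing with an engineered Cas12a nuclease. It is propagated in E. coli as a high-copy plasmid through a ColE1/pUC-type origin and selected with spectinomycin via the aadA aminoglycoside adenylyltransferase gene. That gene sits downstream of fragments of a class 1 integron Pc promoter and a gentamicin acetyltransferase remnant. Short lacI and lacZα fragments, rrnB T1 and T2 terminators and a T7 promoter are backbone carry-overs. The rrnB terminators lie upstream of the cloning region, where they would be expected to insulate it from read-through transcription in bacteria.

The payload lies between attL1 and attR5 recombination sites. It consists of LbCas12a from Lachnospiraceae bacterium ND2006 carrying the substitutions G146R, D156R, R182V and E795Q (the "RRVQ" variant), with nuclear localisation signals at both the N and C termini, followed by a nopaline synthase (NOS) terminator and polyadenylation signal. The automated annotation does not label the nuclease coding sequence itself, but the roughly 3.8 kb unannotated span between attL1 and the NOS terminator is consistent with it. No promoter is annotated within the att-flanked cassette. This fits its role as an entry module, but the record does not say which promoter ultimately drives expression. The attL1/attR5 pairing suits multisite Gateway LR assembly, in which this nuclease module is combined with a compatible second entry clone and a destination vector. The associated work concerns LbCas12a variants with improved editing efficiency in human cells and plants.
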