Addgene plasmid #200188: pYPQ230-RRVQ
Purpose: Gateway entry clone (attL1 & attR5) for LbCas12a-RRVQ mediated genome editing
Depositing lab: Yiping Qi. Depositing organization: University of Maryland, College Park. Publication: Boosting genome editing efficiency in human cells and plants with novel LbCas12a variants. Zhang L, Li G, Zhang Y, Cheng Y, Roberts N, Glenn SE, DeZwaan-McCabe D, Rube HT, Manthey J, Coleman G, Vakulskas CA, Qi Y. Genome Biol. 2023 Apr 30;24(1):102. doi: 10.1186/s13059-023-02929-6. PubMed 37122009.
Backbone
  Vector backbone: pYPQ167
  Total vector size (bp): 6939
  Vector type: Plant Expression, CRISPR ; Gateway compatible LbCas12a-RRV entry clone
Growth in bacteria
  Bacterial resistance: Spectinomycin, 50 μg/mL
  Growth temperature: 37°C
  Growth strain: DH5alpha
  Copy number: High Copy
Gene/Insert
  Gene/Insert name: LbCas12a-RRVQ
  Species: Lachnospiraceae bacterium ND2006
  Mutation: G146R, D156R, R182V, E795Q
  Tag / fusion protein: NLS (C terminal on insert); NLS (N terminal on insert)
Terms and licenses: Academic/Nonprofit Terms; Industry Terms: Not Available to Industry
How to cite: pYPQ230-RRVQ was a gift from Yiping Qi (Addgene plasmid # 200188 ; http://n2t.net/addgene:200188 ; RRID:Addgene_200188)
